>Addgene plasmid #219384 | SFFV-ZNF521-Brd 488 | addgene full sequence | sequence record 449103 | Addgene NGS Result
ATTTATGCAGAGGCCGAGGCCGCCTCGGCCTCTGAGCTATTCCAGAAGTAGTGAGGAGGCTTTTTTGGAG
GCCTAGGGACGTACCCAATTCGCCCTATAGTGAGTCGTATTACGCGCGCTCACTGGCCGTCGTTTTACAA
CGTCGTGACTGGGAAAACCCTGGCGTTACCCAACTTAATCGCCTTGCAGCACATCCCCCTTTCGCCAGCT
GGCGTAATAGCGAAGAGGCCCGCACCGATCGCCCTTCCCAACAGTTGCGCAGCCTGAATGGCGAATGGG
[124 nt withheld, positions 280-403]
C
[91 nt withheld, positions 405-495]
A
[49 nt withheld, positions 497-545]
CCTTTGACGTTGGAGTCCACGTTCTTT
[37 nt withheld, positions 573-609]
ACCCTATCTCGGTCTATTCTTTTGATTTATAAGGGATTTTGCCGATTTCGGCCTATTGGTTAAAAAATGA
GCTGATTTAACAAAAATTTAACGCGAATTTTAACAAAATATTAACGCTTACAATTTAGGTGGCACTTTTC
GGGGAAATGTGCGCGGAACCCCTATTTGTTTATTTTTCTAAATACATTCAAATATGTATCCGCTCATGAG
ACAATAACCCTGATAAATGCTTCAATAATATTGAAAAAGGAAGAGTATGAGTATTCAACATTTCCGTGTC
GCCCTTATTCCCTTTTTTGCGGCATTTTGCCTTCCTGTTTTTGCTCACCCAGAAACGCTGGTGAAAGTAA
AAGATGCTGAAGATCAGTTGGGTGCACGAGTGGGTTACATCGAACTGGATCTCAACAGCGGTAAGATCCT
TGAGAGTTTTCGCCCCGAAGAACGTTTTCCAATGATGAGCACTTTTAAAGTTCTGCTATGTGGCGCGGTA
TTATCCCGTATTGACGCCGGGCAAGAGCAACTCGGTCGCCGCATACACTATTCTCAGAATGACTTGGTTG
AGTACTCACCAGTCACAGAAAAGCATCTTACGGATGGCATGACAGTAAGAGAATTATGCAGTGCTGCCAT
AACCATGAGTGATAACACTGCGGCCAACTTACTTCTGACAACGATCGGAGGACCGAAGGAGCTAACCGCT
TTTTTGCACAACATGGGGGATCATGTAACTCGCCTTGATCGTTGGGAACCGGAGCTGAATGAAGCCATAC
CAAACGACGAGCGTGACACCACGATGCCTGTAGCAATGGCAACAACGTTGCGCAAACTATTAACTGGCGA
ACTACTTACTCTAGCTTCCCGGCAACAATTAATAGACTGGATGGAGGCGGATAAAGTTGCAGGACCACTT
CTGCGCTCGGCCCTTCCGGCTGGCTGGTTTATTGCTGATAAATCTGGAGCCGGTGAGCGTGGGTCTCGCG
GTATCATTGCAGCACTGGGGCCAGATGGTAAGCCCTCCCGTATCGTAGTTATCTACACGACGGGGAGTCA
GGCAACTATGGATGAACGAAATAGACAGATCGCTGAGATAGGTGCCTCACTGATTAAGCATTGGTAACTG
TCAGACCAAGTTTACTCATATATACTTTAGATTGATTTAAAACTTCATTTTTAATTTAAAAGGATCTAGG
TGAAGATCCTTTTTGATAATCTCATGACCAAAATCCCTTAACGTGAGTTTTCGTTCCACTGAGCGTCAGA
CCCCGTAGAAAAGATCAAAGGATCTTCTTGAGATCCTTTTTTTCTGCGCGTAATCTGCTGCTTGCAAACA
AAAAAACCACCGCTACCAGCGGTGGTTTGTTTGCCGGATCAAGAGCTACCAACTCTTTTTCCGAAGGTAA
CTGGCTTCAGCAGAGCGCAGATACCAAATACTGTTCTTCTAGTGTAGCCGTAGTTAGGCCACCACTTCAA
GAACTCTGTAGCACCGCCTACATACCTCGCTCTGCTAATCCTGTTACCAGTGGCTGCTGCCAGTGGCGAT
AAGTCGTGTCTTACCGGGTTGGACTCAAGACGATAGTTACCGGATAAGGCGCAGCGGTCGGGCTGAACGG
GGGGTTCGTGCACACAGCCCAGCTTGGAGCGAACGACCTACACCGAACTGAGATACCTACAGCGTGAGCT
ATGAGAAAGCGCCACGCTTCCCGAAGGGAGAAAGGCGGACAGGTATCCGGTAAGCGGCAGGGTCGGAACA
GGAGAGCGCACGAGGGAGCTTCCAGGGGGAAACGCCTGGTATCTTTATAGTCCTGTCGGGTTTCGCCACC
TCTGACTTGAGCGTCGATTTTTGTGATGCTCGTCAGGGGGGCGGAGCCTATGGAAAAACGCCAGCAACGC
GGCCTTTTTACGGTTCCTGGCCTTTTGCTGGCCTTTTGCTCACATGTTCTTTCCTGCGTTATCCCCTGAT
TCTGTGGATAACCGTATTACCGCCTTTGAGTGAGCTGATACCGCTCGCCGCAGCCGAACGACCGAGCGCA
GCGAGTCAGTGAGCGAGGAAGCGGAAGAGCGCCCAATACGCAAACCGCCTCTCCCCGCGCGTTGGCCGAT
TCATTAATGCAGCTGGCACGACAGGTTTCCCGACTGGAAAGCGGGCAGTGAGCGCAACGCAATTAATGTG
AGTTAGCTCACTCATTAGGCACCCCAGGCTTTACACTTTATGCTTCCGGCTCGTATGTTGTGTGGAATTG
TGAGCGGATAACAATTTCACACAGGAAACAGCTATGACCATGATTACGCCAAGCGCGCAATTAACCCTCA
CTAAAGGGAACAAAAGCTGGAGCTGCAAGCTTAATGTAGTCTTATGCAATACTCTTGTAGTCTTGCAACA
TGGTAACGATGAGTTAGCAACATGCCTTACAAGGAGAGAAAAAGCACCGTGCATGCCGATTGGTGGAAGT
AAGGTGGTACGATCGTGCCTTATTAGGAAGGCAACAGACGGGTCTGACATGGATTGGACGAACCACTGAA
TTGCCGCATTGCAGAGATATTGTATTTAAGTGCCTAGCTCGATACATAAACGGGTCTCTCTGGTTAGACC
AGATCTGAGCCTGGGAGCTCTCTGGCTAACTAGGGAACCCACTGCTTAAGCCTCAATAAAGCTTGCCTTG
AGTGCTTCAAGTAGTGTGTGCCCGTCTGTTGTGTGACTCTGGTAACTAGAGATCCCTCAGACCCTTTTAG
TCAGTGTGGAAAATCTCTAGCAGTGGCGCCCGAACAGGGACTTGAAAGCGAAAGGGAAACCAGAGGAGCT
CTCTCGACGCAGGACTCGGCTTGCTGAAGCGCGCACGGCAAGAGGCGAGGGGCGGCGACTGGTGAGTACG
CCAAAAATTTTGACTAGCGGAGGCTAGAAGGAGAGAGATGGGTGCGAGAGCGTCAGTATTAAGCGGGGGA
GAATTAGATCGCGATGGGAAAAAATTCGGTTAAGGCCAGGGGGAAAGAAAAAATATAAATTAAAACATAT
AGTATGGGCAAGCAGGGAGCTAGAACGATTCGCAGTTAATCCTGGCCTGTTAGAAACATCAGAAGGCTGT
AGACAAATACTGGGACAGCTACAACCATCCCTTCAGACAGGATCAGAAGAACTTAGATCATTATATAATA
CAGTAGCAACCCTCTATTGTGTGCATCAAAGGATAGAGATAAAAGACACCAAGGAAGCTTTAGACAAGAT
AGAGGAAGAGCAAAACAAAAGTAAGACCACCGCACAGCAAGCGGCCGCTGATCTTCAGACCTGGAGGAGG
AGATATGAGGGACAATTGGAGAAGTGAATTATATAAATATAAAGTAGTAAAAATTGAACCATTAGGAGTA
GCACCCACCAAGGCAAAGAGAAGAGTGGTGCAGAGAGAAAAAAGAGCAGTGGGAATAGGAGCTTTGTTCC
TTGGGTTCTTGGGAGCAGCAGGAAGCACTATGGGCGCAGCGTCAATGACGCTGACGGTACAGGCCAGACA
ATTATTGTCTGGTATAGTGCAGCAGCAGAACAATTTGCTGAGGGCTATTGAGGCGCAACAGCATCTGTTG
CAACTCACAGTCTGGGGCATCAAGCAGCTCCAGGCAAGAATCCTGGCTGTGGAAAGATACCTAAAGGATC
AACAGCTCCTGGGGATTTGGGGTTGCTCTGGAAAACTCATTTGCACCACTGCTGTGCCTTGGAATGCTAG
TTGGAGTAATAAATCTCTGGAACAGATTTGGAATCACACGACCTGGATGGAGTGGGACAGAGAAATTAAC
AATTACACAAGCTTAATACACTCCTTAATTGAAGAATCGCAAAACCAGCAAGAAAAGAATGAACAAGAAT
TATTGGAATTAGATAAATGGGCAAGTTTGTGGAATTGGTTTAACATAACAAATTGGCTGTGGTATATAAA
ATTATTCATAATGATAGTAGGAGGCTTGGTAGGTTTAAGAATAGTTTTTGCTGTACTTTCTATAGTGAAT
AGAGTTAGGCAGGGATATTCACCATTATCGTTTCAGACCCACCTCCCAACCCCGAGGGGACCCGACAGGC
CCGAAGGAATAGAAGAAGAAGGTGGAGAGAGAGACAGAGACAGATCCATTCGATTAGTGAACGGATCTCG
ACGGTATCGGTTAACTTTTAAAAGAAAAGGGGGGATTGGGGGGTACAGTGCAGGGGAAAGAATAGTAGAC
ATAATAGCAACAGACATACAAACTAAAGAATTACAAAAACAAATTACAAAAATTCAAAATTTTATCGATC
ACGAGACTAGCCTCGAGCTGGCTGCAGTAACGCCATTTTGCAAGGCATGGAAAAATACCAAACCAAGAAT
AGAGAAGTTCAGATCAAGGGCGGGTACATGAAAATAGCTAACGTTGGGCCAAACAGGATATCTGCGGTGA
GCAGTTTCGGCCCCGGCCCGGGGCCAAGAACAGATGGTCACCGCAGTTTCGGCCCCGGCCCGAGGCCAAG
AACAGATGGTCCCCAGATATGGCCCAACCCTCAGCAGTTTCTTAAGACCCATCAGATGTTTCCAGGCTCC
CCCAAGGACCTGAAATGACCCTGCGCCTTATTTGAATTAACCAATCAGCCTGCTTCTCGCTTCTGTTCGC
GCGCTTCTGCTTCCCGAGCTCTATAAAAGAGCTCACAACCCCTCACTCGGCGCGCCAGTCCTCCGACAGA
CTGAGTCGGCCGGTCGAATCAAGCTTATCGATACCGTCGACGGATCCGCTAGCCCGCGGTTCGAAATGTC
TCGCCGCAAGCAAGCGAAACCGAGATCCCTCAAAGACCCCAACTGTAAACTTGAAGACAAGACTGAAGAT
GGAGAGGCACTAGATTGTAAGAAGAGGCCGGAAGACGGGGAGGAGTTGGAAGACGAAGCTGTGCACAGCT
GTGACAGCTGCCTCCAGGTGTTTGAATCGCTGAGCGATATCACAGAACACAAGATTAATCAATGTCAACT
GACAGATGGAGTGGATGTTGAAGATGATCCGACTTGCTCTTGGCCAGCTTCCTCACCTTCTAGCAAGGAT
CAGACTTCCCCTAGCCATGGAGAAGGTTGCGATTTTGGAGAGGAAGAAGGTGGCCCTGGGCTTCCATACC
CGTGTCAATTCTGTGACAAGTCGTTTAGCCGCCTCAGCTACCTAAAGCACCATGAGCAGAGTCACAGTGA
CAAACTGCCTTTCAAATGCACCTACTGCAGTAGGCTGTTCAAACACAAGCGCAGCCGAGATCGCCACATA
AAACTCCACACCGGGGACAAGAAGTACCACTGCAGTGAATGTGATGCTGCGTTTTCCAGAAGTGATCACT
TGAAGATCCACTTAAAGACTCACACGTCCAACAAGCCATATAAATGTGCCATTTGTCGCCGTGGGTTTCT
GTCCTCTAGTTCCTTACACGGACACATGCAGGTTCATGAGAGGAACAAGGACGGCTCTCAGTCCGGTTCC
AGGATGGAGGACTGGAAGATGAAGGACACTCAGAAGTGCAGTCAGTGTGAGGAAGGCTTTGACTTCCCGG
AAGACCTCCAAAAACACATTGCAGAGTGCCACCCCGAATGCTCCCCAAATGAGGACCGAGCGGCCCTCCA
GTGTGTCTACTGCCACGAGCTCTTCGTAGAGGAGACCTCCCTCATGAACCACATGGAGCAGGTGCATAGC
GGGGAGAAGAAGAACTCATGCAGCATTTGTTCTGAGAGTTTCCACACAGTTGAGGAACTGTACAGCCACA
TGGACAGTCACCAGCAACCGGAGTCATGCAATCACAGCAACAGCCCTTCCCTGGTCACGGTGGGCTATAC
CTCCGTGTCCAGTACGACTCCAGATTCCAACCTCTCAGTGGACAGCTCAACCATGGTGGAAGCTGCCCCG
CCAATCCCAAAGAGTCGAGGGAGGAAGAGGGCCGCTCAACAAACCCCTGACATGACTGGTCCCTCGAGTA
AACAAGCAAAAGTTACCTACAGCTGTATTTACTGCAACAAACAATTATTTTCAAGTCTTGCAGTTCTGCA
GATTCACCTGAAAACTATGCACTTAGATAAGCCAGAACAGGCCCATATTTGTCAGTATTGCTTGGAGGTC
CTGCCCTCACTCTATAACCTAAATGAACATCTTAAGCAAGTGCATGAAGCTCAGGACCCAGGTCTGATTG
TTTCTGCCATGCCTGCCATTGTCTACCAGTGTAACTTCTGTTCCGAAGTTGTCAACGACCTCAACACTCT
TCAGGAACACATCCGATGTTCTCATGGATTTGCAAACCCTGCAGCTAAAGATAGTAATGCATTCTTTTGT
CCCCATTGCTATATGGGGTTTCTCACTGACTCTTCCCTGGAAGAGCATATTAGACAGGTTCATTGTGACC
TCAGTGGCTCCCGATTTGGGTCTCCAGTGCTTGGGACTCCCAAAGAACCAGTAGTAGAAGTCTATTCTTG
TTCCTATTGTACAAATTCGCCAATATTCAACAGCGTTCTTAAACTGAACAAGCATATCAAAGAGAATCAT
AAAAACATTCCCTTGGCCCTGAATTATATCCACAATGGGAAGAAATCCAGGGCCTTAAGCCCCCTATCTC
CTGTGGCCATAGAGCAGACATCTCTTAAGATGATGCAGGCAGTAGGAGGTGCACCTGCACGTCCCACTGG
AGAATATATCTGTAATCAATGTGGTGCTAAGTACACATCCCTAGACAGCTTTCAGACTCACCTAAAAACT
CATCTCGACACTGTGCTTCCAAAATTGACCTGTCCTCAGTGCAACAAGGAATTCCCCAACCAAGAATCCT
TGCTGAAGCATGTTACCATTCACTTTATGATCACTTCAACGTATTACATCTGTGAGAGTTGTGACAAGCA
ATTCACATCAGTGGATGACCTTCAGAAACACCTGCTGGACATGCACACCTTTGTCTTCTTTCGCTGCACC
CTCTGCCAGGAAGTTTTTGACTCAAAAGTCTCCATTCAGCTCCACTTGGCTGTGAAGCACAGTAACGAAA
AGAAAGTCTATAGGTGCACATCTTGCAACTGGGACTTCCGCAACGAAACTGACTTGCAGCTCCATGTGAA
ACACAACCACCTGGAAAACCAAGGGAAAGTGCATAAGTGCATTTTCTGCGGTGAGTCCTTTGGCACCGAG
GTGGAGCTGCAATGCCACATCACCACTCACAGTAAGAAGTACAACTGCAAGTTCTGTAGCAAAGCCTTCC
ATGCGATCATTTTGTTAGAAAAACACTTGCGAGAAAAACACTGTGTATTCGAAACCAAGACACCCAACTG
TGGAACAAATGGAGCTTCCGAGCAAGTGCAGAAAGAGGAAGTGGAGCTGCAGACTTTGCTGACCAACAGC
CAGGAGTCCCACAACAGTCACGATGGGAGCGAAGAAGACGTTGACACCTCTGAGCCTATGTACGGCTGCG
ACATTTGTGGGGCAGCCTACACTATGGAAACTTTGCTGCAGAATCACCAGCTCCGAGACCACAACATCAG
ACCTGGAGAAAGTGCCATCGTGAAAAAGAAAGCTGAGCTCATTAAAGGGAATTACAAGTGCAACGTGTGC
TCTCGAACCTTCTTCTCCGAAAATGGCCTCCGGGAACATATGCAGACCCACCTAGGCCCTGTCAAACACT
ACATGTGCCCTATTTGCGGAGAGCGGTTTCCCTCCCTTTTAACTCTTACTGAACACAAAGTCACGCATAG
TAAGAGTCTTGATACTGGAAACTGCCGGATTTGCAAGATGCCTCTCCAGAGTGAAGAGGAGTTTTTAGAG
CATTGCCAAATGCACCCTGACTTGAGGAATTCCCTGACAGGCTTTCGCTGCGTGGTGTGCATGCAGACAG
TGACCTCCACCTTGGAACTCAAAATCCATGGGACGTTCCACATGCAAAAGACAGGGAATGGGTCTGCAGT
TCAGACCACAGGGCGGGGCCAGCACGTCCAAAAACTGTATAAGTGCGCATCTTGCCTCAAAGAATTCCGT
TCCAAGCAAGATCTGGTGAAACTTGATATCAATGGCCTGCCATATGGTCTGTGTGCCGGCTGCGTGAATC
TCAGTAAGAGCGCCAGCCCAGGCATTAACGTCCCTCCCGGCACGAATAGACCAGGCTTGGGCCAGAATGA
GAATCTGAGTGCCATTGAGGGGAAAGGCAAGGTGGGGGGACTGAAGACACGCTGCTCTAGCTGCAACGTT
AAGTTTGAGTCTGAAAGTGAACTCCAGAACCACATCCAAACCATCCACCGAGAGCTCGTGCCAGACAGCA
ACAGCACACAGTTGAAAACGCCCCAAGTATCACCAATGCCCAGAATCAGTCCCTCCCAGTCGGATGAGAA
GAAGACCTATCAATGCATCAAGTGTCAGATGGTTTTCTACAATGAATGGGATATTCAGGTTCATGTTGCA
AATCACATGATTGATGAAGGACTGAACCATGAATGCAAACTCTGCAGCCAGACCTTTGACTCTCCTGCCA
AACTCCAGTGCCACCTGATAGAGCACAGCTTCGAAGGGATGGGAGGCACCTTCAAGTGTCCAGTCTGCTT
TACAGTATTTGTTCAAGCAAACAAGTTGCAGCAGCATATTTTCTCTGCCCATGGACAAGAAGACAAGATC
TATGACTGTACACAATGTCCACAGAAGTTTTTCTTCCAAACAGAGCTGCAGAATCATACAATGACCCAAC
ACAGCAGTTAGACCGGTCGGATCCCCCGGGCTGCAGGAATTCGAGCATCTTACCGCCATTTATTCCCATA
TTTGTTCTGTTTTTCTTGATTTGGGTATACATTTAAATGTTAATAAAACAAAATGGTGGGGCAATCATTT
ACATTTTTAGGGATATGTAATTACTAGTTCAGGTGTATTGCCACAAGACAAACATGTTAAGAAACTTTCC
CGTTATTTACGCTCTGTTCCTGTTAATCAACCTCTGGATTACAAAATTTGTGAAAGATTGACTGATATTC
TTAACTATGTTGCTCCTTTTACGCTGTGTGGATATGCTGCTTTAATGCCTCTGTATCATGCTATTGCTTC
CCGTACGGCTTTCGTTTTCTCCTCCTTGTATAAATCCTGGTTGCTGTCTCTTTATGAGGAGTTGTGGCCC
GTTGTCCGTCAACGTGGCGTGGTGTGCTCTGTGTTTGCTGACGCAACCCCCACTGGCTGGGGCATTGCCA
CCACCTGTCAACTCCTTTCTGGGACTTTCGCTTTCCCCCTCCCGATCGCCACGGCAGAACTCATCGCCGC
CTGCCTTGCCCGCTGCTGGACAGGGGCTAGGTTGCTGGGCACTGATAATTCCGTGGTGTTGTCGGGGAAG
CTGACGTCCTTTGCAATTCGATATCAAGCTGTACCTTCTAGATGTACAGACATTTCAGCGCTTCTAGACC
AATGACTTACAAGGCAGCTGTAGATCTTAGCCACTTTTTAAAAGAAAAGGGGGGACTGGAAGGGCTAATT
CACTCCCAACGAAGACAAGATCTGCTTTTTGCTTGTACTGGGTCTCTCTGGTTAGACCAGATCTGAGCCT
GGGAGCTCTCTGGCTAACTAGGGAACCCACTGCTTAAGCCTCAATAAAGCTTGCCTTGAGTGCTTCAAGT
AGTGTGTGCCCGTCTGTTGTGTGACTCTGGTAACTAGAGATCCCTCAGACCCTTTTAGTCAGTGTGGAAA
ATCTCTAGCAGTAGTAGTTCATGTCATCTTATTATTCAGTATTTATAACTTGCAAAGAAATGAATATCAG
AGAGTGAGAGGAACTTGTTTATTGCAGCTTATAATGGTTACAAATAAAGCAATAGCATCACAAATTTCAC
AAATAAAGCATTTTTTTCACTGCATTCTAGTTGTGGTTTGTCCAAACTCATCAATGTATCTTATCATGTC
TGGCTCTAGCTATCCCGCCCCTAACTCCGCCCATCCCGCCCCTAACTCCGCCCAGTTCCGCCCATTCTCC
GCCCCATGGCTGACTAATTTTTTTT
Features (pLannotate 1.2.2; 29 found; start..end, strand, type, name):
     94..112     -  promoter       T7 promoter: promoter for bacteriophage T7 RNA polymerase
    120..275     +  CDS            lacZα (fragment): LacZα fragment of β-galactosidase; lacZ fragment
    280..708     +  rep_origin     f1 ori (sequence partly withheld): f1 bacteriophage origin of replication; arrow indicates direction of (+) strand synthesis
    761..865     +  promoter       AmpR promoter: bla
    866..1726    +  CDS            AmpR: β-lactamase; bla; confers resistance to ampicillin, carbenicillin, and related antibiotics
   1897..2485    +  rep_origin     ori: high-copy-number ColE1/pMB1/pBR322/pUC origin of replication
   2668..2760    +  CDS            lacI (fragment): lac repressor; lacI; The lac repressor binds to the lac operator to inhibit transcription in E. coli. This inhibition can be relieved by adding lactose or isopropyl-β-D-thiogalactopyranoside (IPTG).
   2773..2794    +  protein_bind   CAP binding site: CAP binding activates transcription in the presence of cAMP. E. coli catabolite activator protein
   2809..2839    +  promoter       lac promoter: promoter for the E. coli lac operon
   2847..2863    +  protein_bind   lac operator: The lac repressor binds to the lac operator to inhibit transcription in E. coli. This inhibition can be relieved by adding lactose or isopropyl-β-D-thiogalactopyranoside (IPTG). lac repressor encoded by lacI
   2908..2926    +  promoter       T3 promoter: promoter for bacteriophage T3 RNA polymerase
   2954..3180    +  promoter       RSV promoter: Rous sarcoma virus enhancer/promoter
   3181..3361    +  LTR            5' LTR (truncated): truncated 5' long terminal repeat (LTR) from HIV-1
   3408..3533    +  misc_feature   HIV-1 Ψ: packaging signal of human immunodeficiency virus type 1
   3517..3880    +  CDS            HIV-1 gag (fragment): gag protein from human immunodeficiency virus 1; gag
   4026..4259    +  misc_feature   RRE: The Rev response element (RRE) of HIV-1 allows for Rev-dependent mRNA export from the nucleus to the cytoplasm.
   4636..4736    +  CDS            Rev (fragment): human immunodeficiency virus 1 (HIV-1) Rev protein; rev; enhances nuclear export of unspliced and incompletely spliced viral mRNAs
   4755..4872    +  misc_feature   cPPT/CTS: central polypurine tract and central termination sequence of HIV-1
   4906..5307    +  promoter       SFFV promoter: spleen focus-forming virus long terminal repeat (LTR) promoter
   5317..5340    +  misc_feature   MCS (fragment): pBluescript multiple cloning site
   5365..9297    +  CDS            ZNF521: ZN521_HUMAN - Also known as EHZF, LIP3. Experimental evidence at protein level: Swiss-Prot protein existence level 1. Transcription factor that can both act as an activator or a repressor depending on the context. Involved in BMP signaling and in the regulation of the immature compartment of the hematopoietic system. Associates with SMADs in response to BMP2 leading to activate transcription of BMP target genes. Acts as a transcriptional repressor via its interaction with EBF1, a transcription factor involved specification of B-cell lineage; this interaction preventing EBF1 to bind DNA and act
   9308..9333    +  misc_feature   MCS (fragment): pBluescript multiple cloning site
   9333..9392    +  CDS            S (fragment): HBSAG_WHV6 - Experimental evidence at transcript level: Swiss-Prot protein existence level 2. The middle envelope protein plays an important role in the budding of the virion. It is involved in the induction of budding in a nucleocapsid independent way. In this process the majority of envelope proteins bud to form subviral lipoprotein particles of 22 nm of diameter that do not contain a nucleocapsid (By similarity). From Woodchuck hepatitis B virus (isolate w64/pWS23) (WHV).
   9524..9927    +  misc_feature   WPRE: woodchuck hepatitis virus posttranscriptional regulatory element
   9985..10044   +  CDS            nef (fragment): NEF_HV1Z2 - Experimental evidence at protein level: Swiss-Prot protein existence level 1. Extracellular Nef protein targets CD4(+) T-lymphocytes for apoptosis by interacting with CXCR4 surface receptors. From Human immunodeficiency virus type 1 group M subtype D (isolate Z2/CDC-Z34) (HIV-1).
  10046..10279   +  LTR            3' LTR (ΔU3): self-inactivating 3' long terminal repeat (LTR) from HIV-1
  10351..10472   +  polyA_signal   SV40 poly(A) signal: SV40 polyadenylation signal
  10491..10512   +  rep_origin     SV40 ori (fragment): SV40 origin of replication
  10512..73      +  rep_origin     SV40 ori (across the origin): SV40 origin of replication
