[The description below was written by a language model from this plasmid's Addgene catalogue record and pLannotate feature annotations shown in this document.]
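Description:
SFFV-ZNF521-Brd 488 is a lentiviral expression plasmid built on the SFFV-MCS backbone that carries the human transcription factor ZNF521 (also known as EHZF or Evi3) together with a construct-specific DNA barcode. It is propagated in E. coli through a high-copy ColE1/pUC-type origin with ampicillin selection (AmpR), and the backbone retains pBluescript-derived remnants such as an f1 origin, lac promoter/operator elements, a lacZα fragment and T3/T7 promoters. No mammalian selection marker or fluorescent reporter is annotated.

The viral portion has a third-generation, self-inactivating layout. An RSV promoter drives a truncated HIV-1 5' LTR, allowing Tat-independent genomic RNA production, and is followed by the Ψ packaging signal with a gag fragment, the RRE for Rev-dependent nuclear export, and the cPPT/CTS. Downstream, the spleen focus-forming virus (SFFV) promoter drives the roughly 3.9 kb ZNF521 coding sequence, which sits between multiple cloning site fragments. A WPRE follows to enhance transcript stability and expression, and the cassette ends in a ΔU3 3' LTR with an SV40 polyadenylation signal and SV40 origin sequences beyond it. Short annotated fragments of woodchuck hepatitis virus S and HIV-1 nef probably reflect sequence adjoining the WPRE and the 3' LTR rather than expressed genes.

According to the depositor, the design is SFFV–transcription factor–WPRE–barcode, with the barcode cloned into an XbaI site. The barcode is not annotated in the feature table. The associated publication describes a combinatorial transcription factor screening platform for immune cell reprogramming, in which a barcode assigned to each factor would allow delivered factors to be identified.
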