Addgene plasmid #219384: SFFV-ZNF521-Brd 488
Purpose: Transcription factor ZNF521 with a specific barcode assigned.
Depositing lab: Filipe Pereira. Depositing organization: Center for Neuroscience and Cell Biology, University of Coimbra. Publication: A combinatorial transcription factor screening platform for immune cell reprogramming. Kurochkin I, Altman AR, Caiado I, Pertiga-Cabral D, Halitzki E, Minaeva M, Zimmermannova O, Henriques-Oliveira L, Klein D, Nair M, Oliveira D, Cajal LR, Knittel R, Feick C, Ringner M, Martin M, Cirovic B, Pires CF, Rosa FF, Sitnicka E, Theis FJ, Pereira CF. Cell Syst. 2026 Jan 21;17(1):101457. doi: 10.1016/j.cels.2025.101457. Epub 2026 Jan 14. PubMed 41539305.
Backbone
  Vector backbone: SFFV-MCS
  Backbone size w/o insert (bp): 6638
  Vector type: Lentiviral
Growth in bacteria
  Bacterial resistance: Ampicillin, 100 μg/mL
  Growth temperature: 37°C
  Growth strain: NEB Stable
  Copy number: High Copy
Gene/Insert
  Gene/Insert name: ZNF521
  Species: H. sapiens (human)
  Insert size (bp): 3936
  Entrez Gene: ZNF521 (a.k.a. EHZF, Evi3)
  Promoter: The spleen focus-forming virus (SFFV) promoter
  Cloning method: Restriction Enzyme; 5′ cloning site Bsp119I (not destroyed); 3′ cloning site BstHI (not destroyed)
Terms and licenses: Academic/Nonprofit Terms; Industry Terms: Not Available to Industry
Depositor comments: Barcode sequence cloned into XbaI restriction site. Design of plasmid is as follows: SFFV-[TF sequence]-WPRE-[Barcode sequence].
How to cite: SFFV-ZNF521-Brd 488 was a gift from Filipe Pereira (Addgene plasmid # 219384 ; http://n2t.net/addgene:219384 ; RRID:Addgene_219384)
