>Addgene plasmid #219384 | SFFV-ZNF521-Brd 488 | depositor partial sequence | sequence record 428632 | TF ORF
ATGTCTCGCCGCAAGCAAGCGAAACCGAGATCCCTCAAAGACCCCAACTGTAAACTTGAAGACAAGACTG
AAGATGGAGAGGCACTAGATTGTAAGAAGAGGCCGGAAGACGGGGAGGAGTTGGAAGACGAAGCTGTGCA
CAGCTGTGACAGCTGCCTCCAGGTGTTTGAATCGCTGAGCGATATCACAGAACACAAGATTAATCAATGT
CAACTGACAGATGGAGTGGATGTTGAAGATGATCCGACTTGCTCTTGGCCAGCTTCCTCACCTTCTAGCA
AGGATCAGACTTCCCCTAGCCATGGAGAAGGTTGCGATTTTGGAGAGGAAGAAGGTGGCCCTGGGCTTCC
ATACCCGTGTCAATTCTGTGACAAGTCGTTTAGCCGCCTCAGCTACCTAAAGCACCATGAGCAGAGTCAC
AGTGACAAACTGCCTTTCAAATGCACCTACTGCAGTAGGCTGTTCAAACACAAGCGCAGCCGAGATCGCC
ACATAAAACTCCACACCGGGGACAAGAAGTACCACTGCAGTGAATGTGATGCTGCGTTTTCCAGAAGTGA
TCACTTGAAGATCCACTTAAAGACTCACACGTCCAACAAGCCATATAAATGTGCCATTTGTCGCCGTGGG
TTTCTGTCCTCTAGTTCCTTACACGGACACATGCAGGTTCATGAGAGGAACAAGGACGGCTCTCAGTCCG
GTTCCAGGATGGAGGACTGGAAGATGAAGGACACTCAGAAGTGCAGTCAGTGTGAGGAAGGCTTTGACTT
CCCGGAAGACCTCCAAAAACACATTGCAGAGTGCCACCCCGAATGCTCCCCAAATGAGGACCGAGCGGCC
CTCCAGTGTGTCTACTGCCACGAGCTCTTCGTAGAGGAGACCTCCCTCATGAACCACATGGAGCAGGTGC
ATAGCGGGGAGAAGAAGAACTCATGCAGCATTTGTTCTGAGAGTTTCCACACAGTTGAGGAACTGTACAG
CCACATGGACAGTCACCAGCAACCGGAGTCATGCAATCACAGCAACAGCCCTTCCCTGGTCACGGTGGGC
TATACCTCCGTGTCCAGTACGACTCCAGATTCCAACCTCTCAGTGGACAGCTCAACCATGGTGGAAGCTG
CCCCGCCAATCCCAAAGAGTCGAGGGAGGAAGAGGGCCGCTCAACAAACCCCTGACATGACTGGTCCCTC
GAGTAAACAAGCAAAAGTTACCTACAGCTGTATTTACTGCAACAAACAATTATTTTCAAGTCTTGCAGTT
CTGCAGATTCACCTGAAAACTATGCACTTAGATAAGCCAGAACAGGCCCATATTTGTCAGTATTGCTTGG
AGGTCCTGCCCTCACTCTATAACCTAAATGAACATCTTAAGCAAGTGCATGAAGCTCAGGACCCAGGTCT
GATTGTTTCTGCCATGCCTGCCATTGTCTACCAGTGTAACTTCTGTTCCGAAGTTGTCAACGACCTCAAC
ACTCTTCAGGAACACATCCGATGTTCTCATGGATTTGCAAACCCTGCAGCTAAAGATAGTAATGCATTCT
TTTGTCCCCATTGCTATATGGGGTTTCTCACTGACTCTTCCCTGGAAGAGCATATTAGACAGGTTCATTG
TGACCTCAGTGGCTCCCGATTTGGGTCTCCAGTGCTTGGGACTCCCAAAGAACCAGTAGTAGAAGTCTAT
TCTTGTTCCTATTGTACAAATTCGCCAATATTCAACAGCGTTCTTAAACTGAACAAGCATATCAAAGAGA
ATCATAAAAACATTCCCTTGGCCCTGAATTATATCCACAATGGGAAGAAATCCAGGGCCTTAAGCCCCCT
ATCTCCTGTGGCCATAGAGCAGACATCTCTTAAGATGATGCAGGCAGTAGGAGGTGCACCTGCACGTCCC
ACTGGAGAATATATCTGTAATCAATGTGGTGCTAAGTACACATCCCTAGACAGCTTTCAGACTCACCTAA
AAACTCATCTCGACACTGTGCTTCCAAAATTGACCTGTCCTCAGTGCAACAAGGAATTCCCCAACCAAGA
ATCCTTGCTGAAGCATGTTACCATTCACTTTATGATCACTTCAACGTATTACATCTGTGAGAGTTGTGAC
AAGCAATTCACATCAGTGGATGACCTTCAGAAACACCTGCTGGACATGCACACCTTTGTCTTCTTTCGCT
GCACCCTCTGCCAGGAAGTTTTTGACTCAAAAGTCTCCATTCAGCTCCACTTGGCTGTGAAGCACAGTAA
CGAAAAGAAAGTCTATAGGTGCACATCTTGCAACTGGGACTTCCGCAACGAAACTGACTTGCAGCTCCAT
GTGAAACACAACCACCTGGAAAACCAAGGGAAAGTGCATAAGTGCATTTTCTGCGGTGAGTCCTTTGGCA
CCGAGGTGGAGCTGCAATGCCACATCACCACTCACAGTAAGAAGTACAACTGCAAGTTCTGTAGCAAAGC
CTTCCATGCGATCATTTTGTTAGAAAAACACTTGCGAGAAAAACACTGTGTATTCGAAACCAAGACACCC
AACTGTGGAACAAATGGAGCTTCCGAGCAAGTGCAGAAAGAGGAAGTGGAGCTGCAGACTTTGCTGACCA
ACAGCCAGGAGTCCCACAACAGTCACGATGGGAGCGAAGAAGACGTTGACACCTCTGAGCCTATGTACGG
CTGCGACATTTGTGGGGCAGCCTACACTATGGAAACTTTGCTGCAGAATCACCAGCTCCGAGACCACAAC
ATCAGACCTGGAGAAAGTGCCATCGTGAAAAAGAAAGCTGAGCTCATTAAAGGGAATTACAAGTGCAACG
TGTGCTCTCGAACCTTCTTCTCCGAAAATGGCCTCCGGGAACATATGCAGACCCACCTAGGCCCTGTCAA
ACACTACATGTGCCCTATTTGCGGAGAGCGGTTTCCCTCCCTTTTAACTCTTACTGAACACAAAGTCACG
CATAGTAAGAGTCTTGATACTGGAAACTGCCGGATTTGCAAGATGCCTCTCCAGAGTGAAGAGGAGTTTT
TAGAGCATTGCCAAATGCACCCTGACTTGAGGAATTCCCTGACAGGCTTTCGCTGCGTGGTGTGCATGCA
GACAGTGACCTCCACCTTGGAACTCAAAATCCATGGGACGTTCCACATGCAAAAGACAGGGAATGGGTCT
GCAGTTCAGACCACAGGGCGGGGCCAGCACGTCCAAAAACTGTATAAGTGCGCATCTTGCCTCAAAGAAT
TCCGTTCCAAGCAAGATCTGGTGAAACTTGATATCAATGGCCTGCCATATGGTCTGTGTGCCGGCTGCGT
GAATCTCAGTAAGAGCGCCAGCCCAGGCATTAACGTCCCTCCCGGCACGAATAGACCAGGCTTGGGCCAG
AATGAGAATCTGAGTGCCATTGAGGGGAAAGGCAAGGTGGGGGGACTGAAGACACGCTGCTCTAGCTGCA
ACGTTAAGTTTGAGTCTGAAAGTGAACTCCAGAACCACATCCAAACCATCCACCGAGAGCTCGTGCCAGA
CAGCAACAGCACACAGTTGAAAACGCCCCAAGTATCACCAATGCCCAGAATCAGTCCCTCCCAGTCGGAT
GAGAAGAAGACCTATCAATGCATCAAGTGTCAGATGGTTTTCTACAATGAATGGGATATTCAGGTTCATG
TTGCAAATCACATGATTGATGAAGGACTGAACCATGAATGCAAACTCTGCAGCCAGACCTTTGACTCTCC
TGCCAAACTCCAGTGCCACCTGATAGAGCACAGCTTCGAAGGGATGGGAGGCACCTTCAAGTGTCCAGTC
TGCTTTACAGTATTTGTTCAAGCAAACAAGTTGCAGCAGCATATTTTCTCTGCCCATGGACAAGAAGACA
AGATCTATGACTGTACACAATGTCCACAGAAGTTTTTCTTCCAAACAGAGCTGCAGAATCATACAATGAC
CCAACACAGCAGTTAG
