>Addgene plasmid #219384 | SFFV-ZNF521-Brd 488 | depositor partial sequence | sequence record 428633 | Barcode sequence
TGTACAGACATTTCAGCGCT
